>Addgene plasmid #77082 | MORN1 gRNA (BRDN0001162289) | addgene full sequence | sequence record 187080 | Addgene Assembled Sequence
CCCGGGTGCAAAGATGGATAAAGTTTTAAACAGAGAGGAATCTTTGCAGCTAATGGACCTTCTAGGTCTT
GAAAGGAGTGGGAATTGGCTCCGGTGCCCGTCAGTGGGCAGAGCGCACATCGCCCACAGTCCCCGAGAAG
TTGGGGGGAGGGGTCGGCAATTGATCCGGTGCCTAGAGAAGGTGGCGCGGGGTAAACTGGGAAAGTGATG
TCGTGTACTGGCTCCGCCTTTTTCCCGAGGGTGGGGGAGAACCGTATATAAGTGCAGTAGTCGCCGTGAA
CGTTCTTTTTCGCAACGGGTTTGCCGCCAGAACACAGGTAAGTGCCGTGTGTGGTTCCCGCGGGCCTGGC
CTCTTTACGGGTTATGGCCCTTGCGTGCCTTGAATTACTTCCACCTGGCTGCAGTACGTGATTCTTGATC
CCGAGCTTCGGGTTGGAAGTGGGTGGGAGAGTTCGAGGCCTTGCGCTTAAGGAGCCCCTTCGCCTCGTGC
TTGAGTTGAGGCCTGGCCTGGGCGCTGGGGCCGCCGCGTGCGAATCTGGTGGCACCTTCGCGCCTGTCTC
GCTGCTTTCGATAAGTCTCTAGCCATTTAAAATTTTTGATGACCTGCTGCGACGCTTTTTTTCTGGCAAG
ATAGTCTTGTAAATGCGGGCCAAGATCTGCACACTGGTATTTCGGTTTTTGGGGCCGCGGGCGGCGACGG
GGCCCGTGCGTCCCAGCGCACATGTTCGGCGAGGCGGGGCCTGCGAGCGCGGCCACCGAGAATCGGACGG
GGGTAGTCTCAAGCTGGCCGGCCTGCTCTGGTGCCTGGCCTCGCGCCGCCGTGTATCGCCCCGCCCTGGG
CGGCAAGGCTGGCCCGGTCGGCACCAGTTGCGTGAGCGGAAAGATGGCCGCTTCCCGGCCCTGCTGCAGG
GAGCTCAAAATGGAGGACGCGGCGCTCGGGAGAGCGGGCGGGTGAGTCACCCACACAAAGGAAAAGGGCC
TTTCCGTCCTCAGCCGTCGCTTCATGTGACTCCACGGAGTACCGGGCGCCGTCCAGGCACCTCGATTAGT
TCTCGAGCTTTTGGAGTACGTCGTCTTTAGGTTGGGGGGAGGGGTTTTATGCGATGGAGTTTCCCCACAC
TGAGTGGGTGGAGACTGAAGTTAGGCCAGCTTGGCACTTGATGTAATTCTCCTTGGAATTTGCCCTTTTT
GAGTTTGGATCTTGGTTCATTCTCAAGCCTCAGACAGTGGTTCAAAGTTTTTTTCTTCCATTTCAGGTGT
CGTGACGTACGGCCACCATGACCGAGTACAAGCCCACGGTGCGCCTCGCCACCCGCGACGACGTCCCCAG
GGCCGTACGCACCCTCGCCGCCGCGTTCGCCGACTACCCCGCCACGCGCCACACCGTCGATCCGGACCGC
CACATCGAGCGGGTCACCGAGCTGCAAGAACTCTTCCTCACGCGCGTCGGGCTCGACATCGGCAAGGTGT
GGGTCGCGGACGACGGCGCCGCCGTGGCGGTCTGGACCACGCCGGAGAGCGTCGAAGCGGGGGCGGTGTT
CGCCGAGATCGGCCCGCGCATGGCCGAGTTGAGCGGTTCCCGGCTGGCCGCGCAGCAACAGATGGAAGGC
CTCCTGGCGCCGCACCGGCCCAAGGAGCCCGCGTGGTTCCTGGCCACCGTCGGAGTCTCGCCCGACCACC
AGGGCAAGGGTCTGGGCAGCGCCGTCGTGCTCCCCGGAGTGGAGGCGGCCGAGCGCGCCGGGGTGCCCGC
CTTCCTGGAGACCTCCGCGCCCCGCAACCTCCCCTTCTACGAGCGGCTCGGCTTCACCGTCACCGCCGAC
GTCGAGGTGCCCGAAGGACCGCGCACCTGGTGCATGACCCGCAAGCCCGGTGCCTGAACGCGTTAAGTCG
ACAATCAACCTCTGGATTACAAAATTTGTGAAAGATTGACTGGTATTCTTAACTATGTTGCTCCTTTTAC
GCTATGTGGATACGCTGCTTTAATGCCTTTGTATCATGCTATTGCTTCCCGTATGGCTTTCATTTTCTCC
TCCTTGTATAAATCCTGGTTGCTGTCTCTTTATGAGGAGTTGTGGCCCGTTGTCAGGCAACGTGGCGTGG
TGTGCACTGTGTTTGCTGACGCAACCCCCACTGGTTGGGGCATTGCCACCACCTGTCAGCTCCTTTCCGG
GACTTTCGCTTTCCCCCTCCCTATTGCCACGGCGGAACTCATCGCCGCCTGCCTTGCCCGCTGCTGGACA
GGGGCTCGGCTGTTGGGCACTGACAATTCCGTGGTGTTGTCGGGGAAATCATCGTCCTTTCCTTGGCTGC
TCGCCTGTGTTGCCACCTGGATTCTGCGCGGGACGTCCTTCTGCTACGTCCCTTCGGCCCTCAATCCAGC
GGACCTTCCTTCCCGCGGCCTGCTGCCGGCTCTGCGGCCTCTTCCGCGTCTTCGCCTTCGCCCTCAGACG
AGTCGGATCTCCCTTTGGGCCGCCTCCCCGCGTCGACTTTAAGACCAATGACTTACAAGGCAGCTGTAGA
TCTTAGCCACTTTTTAAAAGAAAAGGGGGGACTGGAAGGGCTAATTCACTCCCAACGAAGACAAGATCTG
CTTTTTGCTTGTACTGGGTCTCTCTGGTTAGACCAGATCTGAGCCTGGGAGCTCTCTGGCTAACTAGGGA
ACCCACTGCTTAAGCCTCAATAAAGCTTGCCTTGAGTGCTTCAAGTAGTGTGTGCCCGTCTGTTGTGTGA
CTCTGGTAACTAGAGATCCCTCAGACCCTTTTAGTCAGTGTGGAAAATCTCTAGCAGTACGTATAGTAGT
TCATGTCATCTTATTATTCAGTATTTATAACTTGCAAAGAAATGAATATCAGAGAGTGAGAGGAACTTGT
TTATTGCAGCTTATAATGGTTACAAATAAAGCAATAGCATCACAAATTTCACAAATAAAGCATTTTTTTC
ACTGCATTCTAGTTGTGGTTTGTCCAAACTCATCAATGTATCTTATCATGTCTGGCTCTAGCTATCCCGC
CCCTAACTCCGCCCATCCCGCCCCTAACTCCGCCCAGTTCCGCCCATTCTCCGCCCCATGGCTGACTAAT
TTTTTTTATTTATGCAGAGGCCGAGGCCGCCTCGGCCTCTGAGCTATTCCAGAAGTAGTGAGGAGGCTTT
TTTGGAGGCCTAGGGACGTACCCAATTCGCCCTATAGTGAGTCGTATTACGCGCGCTCACTGGCCGTCGT
TTTACAACGTCGTGACTGGGAAAACCCTGGCGTTACCCAACTTAATCGCCTTGCAGCACATCCCCCTTTC
GCCAGCTGGCGTAATAGCGAAGAGGCCCGCACCGATCGCCCTTCCCAACAGTTGCGCAGCCTGAATGGCG
AATGGG
[124 nt withheld, positions 3367-3490]
C
[91 nt withheld, positions 3492-3582]
A
[49 nt withheld, positions 3584-3632]
CCTTTGACGTTGGAGTCCACGTTCTTT
[37 nt withheld, positions 3660-3696]
ACCCTATCTCGGTCTATTCTTTTGATTTATAAGGGATTTTGCCGATTTCGGCCTATTGGTTAAAAAATGA
GCTGATTTAACAAAAATTTAACGCGAATTTTAACAAAATATTAACGCTTACAATTTAGGTGGCACTTTTC
GGGGAAATGTGCGCGGAACCCCTATTTGTTTATTTTTCTAAATACATTCAAATATGTATCCGCTCATGAG
ACAATAACCCTGATAAATGCTTCAATAATATTGAAAAAGGAAGAGTATGAGTATTCAACATTTCCGTGTC
GCCCTTATTCCCTTTTTTGCGGCATTTTGCCTTCCTGTTTTTGCTCACCCAGAAACGCTGGTGAAAGTAA
AAGATGCTGAAGATCAGTTGGGTGCACGAGTGGGTTACATCGAACTGGATCTCAACAGCGGTAAGATCCT
TGAGAGTTTTCGCCCCGAAGAACGTTTTCCAATGATGAGCACTTTTAAAGTTCTGCTATGTGGCGCGGTA
TTATCCCGTATTGACGCCGGGCAAGAGCAACTCGGTCGCCGCATACACTATTCTCAGAATGACTTGGTTG
AGTACTCACCAGTCACAGAAAAGCATCTTACGGATGGCATGACAGTAAGAGAATTATGCAGTGCTGCCAT
AACCATGAGTGATAACACTGCGGCCAACTTACTTCTGACAACGATCGGAGGACCGAAGGAGCTAACCGCT
TTTTTGCACAACATGGGGGATCATGTAACTCGCCTTGATCGTTGGGAACCGGAGCTGAATGAAGCCATAC
CAAACGACGAGCGTGACACCACGATGCCTGTAGCAATGGCAACAACGTTGCGCAAACTATTAACTGGCGA
ACTACTTACTCTAGCTTCCCGGCAACAATTAATAGACTGGATGGAGGCGGATAAAGTTGCAGGACCACTT
CTGCGCTCGGCCCTTCCGGCTGGCTGGTTTATTGCTGATAAATCTGGAGCCGGTGAGCGTGGGTCTCGCG
GTATCATTGCAGCACTGGGGCCAGATGGTAAGCCCTCCCGTATCGTAGTTATCTACACGACGGGGAGTCA
GGCAACTATGGATGAACGAAATAGACAGATCGCTGAGATAGGTGCCTCACTGATTAAGCATTGGTAACTG
TCAGACCAAGTTTACTCATATATACTTTAGATTGATTTAAAACTTCATTTTTAATTTAAAAGGATCTAGG
TGAAGATCCTTTTTGATAATCTCATGACCAAAATCCCTTAACGTGAGTTTTCGTTCCACTGAGCGTCAGA
CCCCGTAGAAAAGATCAAAGGATCTTCTTGAGATCCTTTTTTTCTGCGCGTAATCTGCTGCTTGCAAACA
AAAAAACCACCGCTACCAGCGGTGGTTTGTTTGCCGGATCAAGAGCTACCAACTCTTTTTCCGAAGGTAA
CTGGCTTCAGCAGAGCGCAGATACCAAATACTGTTCTTCTAGTGTAGCCGTAGTTAGGCCACCACTTCAA
GAACTCTGTAGCACCGCCTACATACCTCGCTCTGCTAATCCTGTTACCAGTGGCTGCTGCCAGTGGCGAT
AAGTCGTGTCTTACCGGGTTGGACTCAAGACGATAGTTACCGGATAAGGCGCAGCGGTCGGGCTGAACGG
GGGGTTCGTGCACACAGCCCAGCTTGGAGCGAACGACCTACACCGAACTGAGATACCTACAGCGTGAGCT
ATGAGAAAGCGCCACGCTTCCCGAAGGGAGAAAGGCGGACAGGTATCCGGTAAGCGGCAGGGTCGGAACA
GGAGAGCGCACGAGGGAGCTTCCAGGGGGAAACGCCTGGTATCTTTATAGTCCTGTCGGGTTTCGCCACC
TCTGACTTGAGCGTCGATTTTTGTGATGCTCGTCAGGGGGGCGGAGCCTATGGAAAAACGCCAGCAACGC
GGCCTTTTTACGGTTCCTGGCCTTTTGCTGGCCTTTTGCTCACATGTTCTTTCCTGCGTTATCCCCTGAT
TCTGTGGATAACCGTATTACCGCCTTTGAGTGAGCTGATACCGCTCGCCGCAGCCGAACGACCGAGCGCA
GCGAGTCAGTGAGCGAGGAAGCGGAAGAGCGCCCAATACGCAAACCGCCTCTCCCCGCGCGTTGGCCGAT
TCATTAATGCAGCTGGCACGACAGGTTTCCCGACTGGAAAGCGGGCAGTGAGCGCAACGCAATTAATGTG
AGTTAGCTCACTCATTAGGCACCCCAGGCTTTACACTTTATGCTTCCGGCTCGTATGTTGTGTGGAATTG
TGAGCGGATAACAATTTCACACAGGAAACAGCTATGACCATGATTACGCCAAGCGCGCAATTAACCCTCA
CTAAAGGGAACAAAAGCTGGAGCTGCAAGCTTAATGTAGTCTTATGCAATACTCTTGTAGTCTTGCAACA
TGGTAACGATGAGTTAGCAACATGCCTTACAAGGAGAGAAAAAGCACCGTGCATGCCGATTGGTGGAAGT
AAGGTGGTACGATCGTGCCTTATTAGGAAGGCAACAGACGGGTCTGACATGGATTGGACGAACCACTGAA
TTGCCGCATTGCAGAGATATTGTATTTAAGTGCCTAGCTCGATACATAAACGGGTCTCTCTGGTTAGACC
AGATCTGAGCCTGGGAGCTCTCTGGCTAACTAGGGAACCCACTGCTTAAGCCTCAATAAAGCTTGCCTTG
AGTGCTTCAAGTAGTGTGTGCCCGTCTGTTGTGTGACTCTGGTAACTAGAGATCCCTCAGACCCTTTTAG
TCAGTGTGGAAAATCTCTAGCAGTGGCGCCCGAACAGGGACTTGAAAGCGAAAGGGAAACCAGAGGAGCT
CTCTCGACGCAGGACTCGGCTTGCTGAAGCGCGCACGGCAAGAGGCGAGGGGCGGCGACTGGTGAGTACG
CCAAAAATTTTGACTAGCGGAGGCTAGAAGGAGAGAGATGGGTGCGAGAGCGTCAGTATTAAGCGGGGGA
GAATTAGATCGCGATGGGAAAAAATTCGGTTAAGGCCAGGGGGAAAGAAAAAATATAAATTAAAACATAT
AGTATGGGCAAGCAGGGAGCTAGAACGATTCGCAGTTAATCCTGGCCTGTTAGAAACATCAGAAGGCTGT
AGACAAATACTGGGACAGCTACAACCATCCCTTCAGACAGGATCAGAAGAACTTAGATCATTATATAATA
CAGTAGCAACCCTCTATTGTGTGCATCAAAGGATAGAGATAAAAGACACCAAGGAAGCTTTAGACAAGAT
AGAGGAAGAGCAAAACAAAAGTAAGACCACCGCACAGCAAGCGGCCGCTGATCTTCAGACCTGGAGGAGG
AGATATGAGGGACAATTGGAGAAGTGAATTATATAAATATAAAGTAGTAAAAATTGAACCATTAGGAGTA
GCACCCACCAAGGCAAAGAGAAGAGTGGTGCAGAGAGAAAAAAGAGCAGTGGGAATAGGAGCTTTGTTCC
TTGGGTTCTTGGGAGCAGCAGGAAGCACTATGGGCGCAGCGTCAATGACGCTGACGGTACAGGCCAGACA
ATTATTGTCTGGTATAGTGCAGCAGCAGAACAATTTGCTGAGGGCTATTGAGGCGCAACAGCATCTGTTG
CAACTCACAGTCTGGGGCATCAAGCAGCTCCAGGCAAGAATCCTGGCTGTGGAAAGATACCTAAAGGATC
AACAGCTCCTGGGGATTTGGGGTTGCTCTGGAAAACTCATTTGCACCACTGCTGTGCCTTGGAATGCTAG
TTGGAGTAATAAATCTCTGGAACAGATTTGGAATCACACGACCTGGATGGAGTGGGACAGAGAAATTAAC
AATTACACAAGCTTAATACACTCCTTAATTGAAGAATCGCAAAACCAGCAAGAAAAGAATGAACAAGAAT
TATTGGAATTAGATAAATGGGCAAGTTTGTGGAATTGGTTTAACATAACAAATTGGCTGTGGTATATAAA
ATTATTCATAATGATAGTAGGAGGCTTGGTAGGTTTAAGAATAGTTTTTGCTGTACTTTCTATAGTGAAT
AGAGTTAGGCAGGGATATTCACCATTATCGTTTCAGACCCACCTCCCAACCCCGAGGGGACCCAGAGAGG
GCCTATTTCCCATGATTCCTTCATATTTGCATATACGATACAAGGCTGTTAGAGAGATAATTAGAATTAA
TTTGACTGTAAACACAAAGATATTAGTACAAAATACGTGACGTAGAAAGTAATAATTTCTTGGGTAGTTT
GCAGTTTTAAAATTATGTTTTAAAATGGACTATCATATGCTTACCGTAACTTGAAAGTATTTCGATTTCT
TGGCTTTATATATCTTGTGGAAAGGACGAAACACCGCTCTCCCAGAACAAGCTACGGTTTTAGAGCTAGA
AATAGCAAGTTAAAATAAGGCTAGTCCGTTATCAACTTGAAAAAGTGGCACCGAGTCGGTGCTTTTTTAA
GCTTGGCGTAACTAGATCTTGAGACAAATGGCAGTATTCATCCACAATTTTAAAAGAAAAGGGGGGATTG
GGGGGTACAGTGCAGGGGAAAGAATAGTAGACATAATAGCAACAGACATACAAACTAAAGAATTACAAAA
ACAAATTACAAAAATTCAAAATTTTCGGGTTTATTACAGGGACAGCAGAGATCCACTTTGGCGCCGGCTC
GAGGGGG
Features (pLannotate 1.2.2; 29 found; start..end, strand, type, name):
     14..80      +  CDS            small t antigen (fragment): SV40 (simian virus 40) small t antigen
    106..317     +  promoter       EF-1α core promoter: core promoter for human elongation factor EF-1α
    318..1256    +  intron         EF-1α intron A: intron upstream of the start codon of human EF-1α
   1278..1877    +  CDS            PuroR (fragment): puromycin N-acetyltransferase; pac from Streptomyces; confers resistance to puromycin
   1893..2481    +  misc_feature   WPRE: woodchuck hepatitis virus posttranscriptional regulatory element
   2532..2551    +  misc_feature   cPPT/CTS (fragment): central polypurine tract and central termination sequence of HIV-1
   2553..2786    +  LTR            3' LTR (ΔU3): self-inactivating 3' long terminal repeat (LTR) from HIV-1
   2864..2985    +  polyA_signal   SV40 poly(A) signal: SV40 polyadenylation signal
   3025..3160    +  rep_origin     SV40 ori: SV40 origin of replication
   3181..3199    -  promoter       T7 promoter: promoter for bacteriophage T7 RNA polymerase
   3207..3362    +  CDS            lacZα (fragment): LacZα fragment of β-galactosidase; lacZ fragment
   3367..3795    +  rep_origin     f1 ori (sequence partly withheld): f1 bacteriophage origin of replication; arrow indicates direction of (+) strand synthesis
   3848..3952    +  promoter       AmpR promoter: bla
   3953..4813    +  CDS            AmpR: β-lactamase; bla; confers resistance to ampicillin, carbenicillin, and related antibiotics
   4984..5572    +  rep_origin     ori: high-copy-number ColE1/pMB1/pBR322/pUC origin of replication
   5755..5847    +  CDS            lacI (fragment): lac repressor; lacI; The lac repressor binds to the lac operator to inhibit transcription in E. coli. This inhibition can be relieved by adding lactose or isopropyl-β-D-thiogalactopyranoside (IPTG).
   5860..5881    +  protein_bind   CAP binding site: CAP binding activates transcription in the presence of cAMP. E. coli catabolite activator protein
   5896..5926    +  promoter       lac promoter: promoter for the E. coli lac operon
   5934..5950    +  protein_bind   lac operator: The lac repressor binds to the lac operator to inhibit transcription in E. coli. This inhibition can be relieved by adding lactose or isopropyl-β-D-thiogalactopyranoside (IPTG). lac repressor encoded by lacI
   5995..6013    +  promoter       T3 promoter: promoter for bacteriophage T3 RNA polymerase
   6041..6267    +  promoter       RSV promoter: Rous sarcoma virus enhancer/promoter
   6268..6448    +  LTR            5' LTR (truncated): truncated 5' long terminal repeat (LTR) from HIV-1
   6495..6620    +  misc_feature   HIV-1 Ψ: packaging signal of human immunodeficiency virus type 1
   6604..6967    +  CDS            HIV-1 gag (fragment): gag protein from human immunodeficiency virus 1; gag
   7113..7346    +  misc_feature   RRE: The Rev response element (RRE) of HIV-1 allows for Rev-dependent mRNA export from the nucleus to the cytoplasm.
   7723..7749    +  CDS            Rev (fragment): human immunodeficiency virus 1 (HIV-1) Rev protein; rev; enhances nuclear export of unspliced and incompletely spliced viral mRNAs
   7753..7993    +  promoter       U6 promoter: RNA polymerase III promoter for human U6 snRNA
   8023..8098    +  misc_RNA       gRNA scaffold: guide RNA scaffold for the Streptococcus pyogenes CRISPR/Cas9 system
   8154..8271    +  misc_feature   cPPT/CTS: central polypurine tract and central termination sequence of HIV-1
