[The description below was written by a language model from this plasmid's Addgene catalogue record and pLannotate feature annotations shown in this document.]
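Description:
MORN1 gRNA (BRDN0001162289) is a third-generation lentiviral CRISPR guide plasmid built on the lentiGuide-Puro backbone. It expresses a single guide RNA against human MORN1, designed against two RefSeq transcripts of the gene. It is propagated in E. coli as a high-copy plasmid through a ColE1/pUC-type origin with ampicillin selection (AmpR). An f1 origin, lac regulatory remnants, and T7/T3 promoters are also carried over in the backbone.

The transfer cassette begins with an RSV promoter fused to a truncated HIV-1 5' LTR, which drives Tat-independent production of the viral genomic RNA in packaging cells. This is followed by the Ψ packaging signal with a partial gag sequence, the RRE for Rev-dependent nuclear export, and a cPPT/CTS element that aids nuclear import of the provirus. A human U6 RNA polymerase III promoter transcribes the MORN1-targeting spacer joined to the Streptococcus pyogenes Cas9 gRNA scaffold. Downstream, the EF-1α core promoter with its intron A drives puromycin N-acetyltransferase, allowing puromycin selection of transduced mammalian cells. A WPRE enhances transcript expression. The cassette ends in a ΔU3 self-inactivating 3' LTR, followed by an SV40 poly(A) signal and SV40 origin outside the viral unit.

The plasmid does not encode Cas9, so it must be used with a separate Cas9 vector such as lentiCas9-Blast or in cells that already express Cas9. It belongs to a human kinome gRNA collection, with guides chosen using optimized rules for on-target activity and reduced off-target effects. It is intended for knockout of MORN1 in human cells.
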