Addgene plasmid #77082: MORN1 gRNA (BRDN0001162289)
Purpose: 3rd generation lentiviral gRNA plasmid targeting human MORN1
Depositing lab: John Doench & David Root. Depositing organization: Broad Institute. Publication: Optimized sgRNA design to maximize activity and minimize off-target effects of CRISPR-Cas9. Doench JG, Fusi N, Sullender M, Hegde M, Vaimberg EW, Donovan KF, Smith I, Tothova Z, Wilen C, Orchard R, Virgin HW, Listgarten J, Root DE. Nat Biotechnol. 2016 Jan 18. doi: 10.1038/nbt.3437. PubMed 26780180.
Backbone
  Vector backbone: lentiGuide-Puro
  Backbone manufacturer: Zhang Lab (Addgene plasmid # 52963)
  Vector type: Mammalian Expression, Lentiviral, CRISPR
  Selectable markers: Puromycin
Growth in bacteria
  Bacterial resistance: Ampicillin, 100 μg/mL
  Growth temperature: 37°C
  Growth strain: DH5alpha
  Copy number: High Copy
Gene/Insert
  Gene/Insert name: MORN1 (alt names: MORN1; NM_001301060.1)
  gRNA/shRNA sequence: CTCTCCCAGAACAAGCTACG
  Species: H. sapiens (human)
  Entrez Gene: MORN1 (a.k.a. FLJ13941, RP4-740C4.1)
  Promoter: hU6
  Cloning method: Unknown
  Sequencing primers: 5′ U6-F; 3′ pS2-R
Terms and licenses: Academic/Nonprofit Terms; Industry Terms: Not Available to Industry
Depositor comments: The gRNA was designed to target the following Genbank reference sequence(s): NM_001301060.1,NM_024848.2. Note that this plasmid does NOT contain Cas9. It should be used in conjunction with lentiCas9-Blast (Addgene #52962) or otherwise with cell lines already expressing Cas9. Browse the full kinome gRNA library at http://www.addgene.org/pooled-library/broadgpp-human-kinome/ or visit http://www.broadinstitute.org/rnai/public/ for detailed protocols and information.
How to cite: MORN1 gRNA (BRDN0001162289) was a gift from John Doench & David Root (Addgene plasmid # 77082 ; http://n2t.net/addgene:77082 ; RRID:Addgene_77082)
