>Addgene plasmid #77082 | MORN1 gRNA (BRDN0001162289) | depositor partial sequence | sequence record 144542 | Target Sequence
CTCTCCCAGAACAAGCTACG
