>Addgene plasmid #77082 | MORN1 gRNA (BRDN0001162289) | addgene partial sequence | sequence record 187079 | hU6-F
AGAAAGTAATAATTTCTTGGGTAGTTTGCAGTTTTAAAATTATGTTTTAAAATGGACTATCATATGCTTA
CCGTAACTTGAAAGTATTTCGATTTCTTGGCTTTATATATCTTGTGGAAAGGACGAAACACCGCTCTCCC
AGAACAAGCTACGGTTTTAGAGCTAGAAATAGCAAGTTAAAATAAGGCTAGTCCGTTATCAACTTGAAAA
AGTGGCACCGAGTCGGTGCTTTTTTAAGCTTGGCGTAACTAGATCTTGAGACAAATGGCAGTATTCATCC
ACAATTTTAAAAGAAAAGGGGGGATTGGGGGGTACAGTGCAGGGGAAAGAATAGTAGACATAATAGCAAC
AGACATACAAACTAAAGAATTACAAAAACAAATTACAAAAATTCAAAATTTTCGGGTTTATTACAGGGAC
AGCAGAGATCCACTTTGGCGCCGGCTCGAGGGGGCCCGGGTGCAAAGATGGATAAAGTTTTAAACAGAGA
GGAATCTTTGCAGCTAATGGACCTTCTAGGTCTTGAAAGGAGTGGGAATTGGCTCCGGTGCCCGTCAGTG
GGCAGAGCGC
